>Addgene plasmid #203555 | pCAG-GST-ATG13 (363-392) | addgene full sequence | sequence record 400024 | Addgene Partial NGS Result
GTCGACATTGATTATTGACTAGTTATTAATAGTAATCAATTACGGGGTCATTAGTTCATAGCCCATATAT
GGAGTTCCGCGTTACATAACTTACGGTAAATGGCCCGCCTGGCTGACCGCCCAACGACCCCCGCCCATTG
ACGTCAATAATGACGTATGTTCCCATAGTAACGCCAATAGGGACTTTCCATTGACGTCAATGGGTGGAGT
ATTTACGGTAAACTGCCCACTTGGCAGTACATCAAGTGTATCATATGCCAAGTACGCCCCCTATTGACGT
CAATGACGGTAAATGGCCCGCCTGGCATTATGCCCAGTACATGACCTTATGGGACTTTCCTACTTGGCAG
TACATCTACGTATTAGTCATCGCTATTACCATGGTCGAGGTGAGCCCCACGTTCTGCTTCACTCTCCCCA
TCTCCCCCCCCTCCCCACCCCCAATTTTGTATTTATTTATTTTTTAATTATTTTGTGCAGCGATGGGGGC
GGGGGGGGGGGGGGSGCGCGCCAGGCGGGGCGGGGCGGGGCGAGGGGCGGGGCGGGGCGAGGCGGAGAGG
TGCGGCGGCAGCCAATCAGAGCGGCGCGCTCCGAAAGTTTCCTTTTATGGCGAGGCGGCGGCGGCGGCGG
CCCTATAAAAAGCGAAGCGCGCGGCGGGCGGGAGTCGCTGCGCGCTGCCTTCGCCCCGTGCCCCGCTCCG
CCGCCGCCTCGCGCCGCCCGCCCCGGCTCTGACTGACCGCGTTACTCCCACAGGTGAGCGGGCGGGACGG
CCCTTCTCCTCCGGGCTGTAATTAGCGCTTGGTTTAATGACGGCTTGTTTCTTTTCTGTGGCTGCGTGAA
AGCCTTGAGGGGCTCCGGGAGGGCCCTTTGTGCGGGGGGAGCGGCTCGGGGGGTGCGTGCGTGTGTGTGT
GCGTGGGGAGCGCCGCGTGCGGCTCCGCGCTGCCCGGCGGCTGTGAGCGCTGCGGGCGCGGCGCGGGGCT
TTGTGCGCTCCGCAGTGTGCGCGAGGGGAGCGCGGCCGGGGGCGGTGCCCCGCGGTGCGGGGGGGGCTGC
GAGGGGAACAAAGGCTGCGTGCGGGGTGTGTGCGTGGGGGGGTGAGCAGGGGGTGTGGGCGCGTCGGTCG
GGCTGCAACCCCCCCTGCACCCCCCTCCCCGAGTTGCTGAGCACGGCCCGGCTTCGGGTGCGGGGCTCCG
TACGGGGCGTGGCGCGGGGCTCGCCGTGCCGGGCGGGGGGTGGCGGCAGGTGGGGGTGCCGGGCGGGGCG
GGGCCGCCTCGGGCCGGGGAGGGCTCGGGGGAGGGGCGCGGCGGCCCCCGGAGCGCCGGCGGCTGTCGAG
GCGCGGCGAGCCGCAGCCATTGCCTTTTATGGTAATCGTGCGAGAGGGCGCAGGGACTTCCTTTGTCCCA
AATCTGTGCGGAGCCGAAATCTGGGAGGCGCCGCCGCACCCCCTCTAGCGGGCGCGGGGCGAAGCGGTGC
GGCGCCGGCAGGAAGGAAATGGGCGGGGAGGGCCTTCGTGCGTCGCCGCGCCGCCGTCCCCTTCTCCCTC
TCCAGCCTCGGGGCTGTCCGCGGGGGGACGGCTGCCTTCGGGGGGGACGGGGCAGGGCGGGGTTCGGCTT
CTGGCGTGTGACCGGCGGCTCTAGAGCCTCTGCTAACCATGTTCATGCCTTCTTCTTTTTCCTACAGCTC
CTGGGCAACGTGCTGGTTATTGTGCTGTCTCATCATTTTGGCAAAGAATTCCTCGATCGACGGTATCGAT
GCCACCATGGCATCCCCTATACTAGGTTATTGGAAAATTAAGGGCCTTGTGCAACCCACTCGACTTCTTT
TGGAATATCTTGAAGAAAAATATGAAGAGCATTTGTATGAGCGCGATGAAGGTGATAAATGGCGAAACAA
AAAGTTTGAATTGGGTTTGGAGTTTCCCAATCTTCCTTATTATATTGATGGTGATGTTAAATTAACACAG
TCTATGGCCATCATACGTTATATAGCTGACAAGCACAACATGTTGGGTGGTTGTCCAAAAGAGCGTGCAG
AGATTTCAATGCTTGAAGGAGCGGTTTTGGATATTAGATACGGTGTTTCGAGAATTGCATATAGTAAAGA
CTTTGAAACTCTCAAAGTTGATTTTCTTAGCAAGCTACCTGAAATGCTGAAAATGTTCGAAGATCGTTTA
TGTCATAAAACATATTTAAATGGTGATCATGTAACCCATCCTGACTTCATGTTGTATGACGCTCTTGATG
TTGTTTTATACATGGACCCAATGTGCCTGGATGCGTTCCCAAAATTAGTTTGTTTTAAAAAACGTATTGA
AGCTATCCAACAAATTGATAAGTACTTGAAATCCAGCAAGTATATAGCATGGCCTTTGCAGGGCTGGCAA
GCCACGTTTGGTGGTGGCGACCATCCTCCAAAATCGGATGATTACGATATCCCAACGACCGAAAACCTGT
ATTTTCAGGGTGGTACCCACGATGTCCTGGAAACCATCTTCGTGAGAAAAGTCGGCGCTTTTGTGAACAA
GCCCATTAATCAGGTCACACTCACCTCTCTGGACATCTGACTCGAGGAATTCACTCCTCAGGTGCAGGCT
GCCTATCAGAAGGTGGTGGCTGGTGTGGCCAATGCCCTGGCTCACAAATACCACTGAGATCTTTTTCCCT
CTGCCAAAAATTATGGGGACATCATGAAGCCCCTTGAGCATCTGACTTCTGGCTAATAAAGGAAATTTAT
TTTCATTGCAATAGTGTGTTGGAATTTTTTGTGTCTCTCACTCGGAAGGACATATGGGAGGGCAAATCAT
TTAAAACATCAGAATGAGTATTTGGTTTAGAGTTTGGCAACATATGCCCATATGCTGGCTGCCATGAACA
AAGGTTGGCTATAAAGAGGTCATCAGTATATGAAACAGCCCCCTGCTGTCCATTCCTTATTCCATAGAAA
AGCCTTGACTTGAGGTTAGATTTTTTTTATATTTTGTTTTGTGTTATTTTTTTCTTTAACATCCCTAAAA
TTTTCCTTACATGTTTTACTAGCCAGATTTTTCCTCCTCTCCTGACTACTCCCAGTCATAGCTGTCCCTC
TTCTCTTATGGAGATCCCTCGACCTGCAGCCCAAGCTTGGCGTAATCATGGTCATAGCTGTTTCCTGTGT
GAAATTGTTATCCGCTCACAATTCCACACAACATACGAGCCGGAAGCATAAAGTGTAAAGCCTGGGGTGC
CTAATGAGTGAGCTAACTCACATTAATTGCGTTGCGCTCACTGCCCGCTTTCCAGTCGGGAAACCTGTCG
TGCCAGCGGATCCGCATCTCAATTAGTCAGCAACCATAGTCCCGCCCCTAACTCCGCCCATCCCGCCCCT
AACTCCGCCCAGTTCCGCCCATTCTCCGCCCCATGGCTGACTAATTTTTTTTATTTATGCAGAGGCCGAG
GCCGCCTCGGCCTCTGAGCTATTCCAGAAGTAGTGAGGAGGCTTTTTTGGAGGCCTAGGCTTTTGCAAAA
AGCTAACTTGTTTATTGCAGCTTATAATGGTTACAAATAAAGCAATAGCATCACAAATTTCACAAATAAA
GCATTTTTTTCACTGCATTCTAGTTGTGGTTTGTCCAAACTCATCAATGTATCTTATCATGTCTGGATCC
GCTGCATTAATGAATCGGCCAACGCGCGGGGAGAGGCGGTTTGCGTATTGGGCGCTCTTCCGCTTCCTCG
CTCACTGACTCGCTGCGCTCGGTCGTTCGGCTGCGGCGAGCGGTATCAGCTCACTCAAAGGCGGTAATAC
GGTTATCCACAGAATCAGGGGATAACGCAGGAAAGAACATGTGAGCAAAAGGCCAGCAAAAGGCCAGGAA
CCGTAAAAAGGCCGCGTTGCTGGCGTTTTTCCATAGGCTCCGCCCCCCTGACGAGCATCACAAAAATCGA
CGCTCAAGTCAGAGGTGGCGAAACCCGACAGGACTATAAAGATACCAGGCGTTTCCCCCTGGAAGCTCCC
TCGTGCGCTCTCCTGTTCCGACCCTGCCGCTTACCGGATACCTGTCCGCCTTTCTCCCTTCGGGAAGCGT
GGCGCTTTCTCATAGCTCACGCTGTAGGTATCTCAGTTCGGTGTAGGTCGTTCGCTCCAAGCTGGGCTGT
GTGCACGAACCCCCCGTTCAGCCCGACCGCTGCGCCTTATCCGGTAACTATCGTCTTGAGTCCAACCCGG
TAAGACACGACTTATCGCCACTGGCAGCAGCCACTGGTAACAGGATTAGCAGAGCGAGGTATGTAGGCGG
TGCTACAGAGTTCTTGAAGTGGTGGCCTAACTACGGCTACACTAGAAGAACAGTATTTGGTATCTGCGCT
CTGCTGAAGCCAGTTACCTTCGGAAAAAGAGTTGGTAGCTCTTGATCCGGCAAACAAACCACCGCTGGTA
GCGGTGGTTTTTTTGTTTGCAAGCAGCAGATTACGCGCAGAAAAAAAGGATCTCAAGAAGATCCTTTGAT
CTTTTCTACGGGGTCTGACGCTCAGTGGAACGAAAACTCACGTTAAGGGATTTTGGTCATGAGATTATCA
AAAAGGATCTTCACCTAGATCCTTTTAAATTAAAAATGAAGTTTTAAATCAATCTAAAGTATATATGAGT
AAACTTGGTCTGACAGTTACCAATGCTTAATCAGTGAGGCACCTATCTCAGCGATCTGTCTATTTCGTTC
ATCCATAGTTGCCTGACTCCCCGTCGTGTAGATAACTACGATACGGGAGGGCTTACCATCTGGCCCCAGT
GCTGCAATGATACCGCGAGACCCACGCTCACCGGCTCCAGATTTATCAGCAATAAACCAGCCAGCCGGAA
GGGCCGAGCGCAGAAGTGGTCCTGCAACTTTATCCGCCTCCATCCAGTCTATTAATTGTTGCCGGGAAGC
TAGAGTAAGTAGTTCGCCAGTTAATAGTTTGCGCAACGTTGTTGCCATTGCTACAGGCATCGTGGTGTCA
CGCTCGTCGTTTGGTATGGCTTCATTCAGCTCCGGTTCCCAACGATCAAGGCGAGTTACATGATCCCCCA
TGTTGTGCAAAAAAGCGGTTAGCTCCTTCGGTCCTCCGATCGTTGTCAGAAGTAAGTTGGCCGCAGTGTT
ATCACTCATGGTTATGGCAGCACTGCATAATTCTCTTACTGTCATGCCATCCGTAAGATGCTTTTCTGTG
ACTGGTGAGTACTCAACCAAGTCATTCTGAGAATAGTGTATGCGGCGACCGAGTTGCTCTTGCCCGGCGT
CAATACGGGATAATACCGCGCCACATAGCAGAACTTTAAAAGTGCTCATCATTGGAAAACGTTCTTCGGG
GCGAAAACTCTCAAGGATCTTACCGCTGTTGAGATCCAGTTCGATGTAACCCACTCGTGCACCCAACTGA
TCTTCAGCATCTTTTACTTTCACCAGCGTTTCTGGGTGAGCAAAAACAGGAAGGCAAAATGCCGCAAAAA
AGGGAATAAGGGCGACACGGAAATGTTGAATACTCATACTCTTCCTTTTTCAATATTATTGAAGCATTTA
TCAGGGTTATTGTCTCATGAGCGGATACATATTTGAATGTATTTAGAAAAATAAACAAATAGGGGTTCCG
CGCACATTTCCCCGAAAAGTGCCACCTGG
Features (pLannotate 1.2.2; 20 found; start..end, strand, type, name):
      4..383     +  enhancer       CMV enhancer: human cytomegalovirus immediate early enhancer
    385..660     +  promoter       chicken β-actin promoter: No description available
    661..1677    +  intron         chimeric intron: chimera between introns from chicken β-actin and rabbit β-globin
   1675..1731    +  CDS            HBB (fragment): HBB_LEPEU - Experimental evidence at protein level: Swiss-Prot protein existence level 1. Involved in oxygen transport from the lung to the various peripheral tissues. From Lepus europaeus (European hare).
   1763..2414    +  CDS            GST (fragment): glutathione S-transferase from Schistosoma japonicum
   2441..2460    +  CDS            TEV site (fragment): tobacco etch virus (TEV) protease recognition and cleavage site
   2468..2581    +  CDS            ATG13 (fragment): ATG13_HUMAN - Also known as KIAA0652. Experimental evidence at protein level: Swiss-Prot protein existence level 1. Autophagy factor required for autophagosome formation and mitophagy. Target of the TOR kinase signaling pathway that regulates autophagy through the control of the phosphorylation status of ATG13 and ULK1, and the regulation of the ATG13-ULK1-RB1CC1 complex. Through its regulation of ULK1 activity, plays a role in the regulation of the kinase activity of mTORC1 and cell proliferation. From Homo sapiens (Human).
   2567..2644    +  CDS            HBB (fragment): HBB_PONPY - Experimental evidence at transcript level: Swiss-Prot protein existence level 2. Involved in oxygen transport from the lung to the various peripheral tissues. From Pongo pygmaeus (Bornean orangutan).
   2715..2770    +  polyA_signal   β-globin poly(A) signal: rabbit β-globin polyadenylation signal (Gil and Proudfoot, 1987)
   3155..3171    -  protein_bind   lac operator: The lac repressor binds to the lac operator to inhibit transcription in E. coli. This inhibition can be relieved by adding lactose or isopropyl-β-D-thiogalactopyranoside (IPTG). lac repressor encoded by lacI
   3179..3209    -  promoter       lac promoter: promoter for the E. coli lac operon
   3224..3245    -  protein_bind   CAP binding site: CAP binding activates transcription in the presence of cAMP. E. coli catabolite activator protein
   3258..3297    -  CDS            lacI (fragment): lac repressor; lacI; The lac repressor binds to the lac operator to inhibit transcription in E. coli. This inhibition can be relieved by adding lactose or isopropyl-β-D-thiogalactopyranoside (IPTG).
   3304..3326    +  promoter       SV40 promoter (fragment): SV40 enhancer and early promoter
   3350..3485    +  rep_origin     SV40 ori: SV40 origin of replication
   3505..3639    +  polyA_signal   SV40 poly(A) signal: SV40 polyadenylation signal
   3641..3695    -  CDS            lacI (fragment): lac repressor; lacI; The lac repressor binds to the lac operator to inhibit transcription in E. coli. This inhibition can be relieved by adding lactose or isopropyl-β-D-thiogalactopyranoside (IPTG).
   3878..4466    -  rep_origin     ori: high-copy-number ColE1/pMB1/pBR322/pUC origin of replication
   4637..5497    -  CDS            AmpR: β-lactamase; bla; confers resistance to ampicillin, carbenicillin, and related antibiotics
   5498..5602    -  promoter       AmpR promoter: bla
