[The description below was written by a language model from this plasmid's Addgene catalogue record and pLannotate feature annotations shown in this document.]
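Description:
pCAG-GST-ATG13 (363-392) is a mammalian expression plasmid built on the pCAG backbone that produces a short fragment of human ATG13, residues 363 to 392, fused to an N-terminal glutathione S-transferase tag. It is propagated in E. coli through a high-copy ColE1/pUC-type origin and selected with ampicillin via the β-lactamase gene and its native promoter. The backbone also carries an SV40 origin of replication with a partial SV40 promoter and an SV40 poly(A) signal, along with remnants of lac regulatory sequence (lac promoter, operator, CAP site and small lacI fragments) that are cloning-vector leftovers rather than functional parts of the payload.

The catalogue lists the promoter as CMV, but the annotated sequence shows the full composite CAG arrangement: the CMV immediate-early enhancer, the chicken β-actin promoter and a chimeric chicken β-actin/rabbit β-globin intron, which together give strong constitutive transcription in a broad range of mammalian cells. Downstream sits the Schistosoma japonicum GST coding sequence, a TEV protease recognition site, and the ATG13 segment followed by a stop codon, cloned between KpnI and XhoI. Transcripts terminate at a rabbit β-globin polyadenylation signal. The short HBB matches flanking the insert probably reflect β-globin exon sequence belonging to the pCAG cassette rather than expressed globin.

The design allows the ATG13 peptide to be captured on glutathione resin and, if desired, released from GST by TEV cleavage. ATG13 is an autophagy factor in the ULK1 complex, and the associated work concerns the human ULK1 complex and PI3KC3-C1 supercomplex, so the construct is suited to pulldown or binding studies mapping interactions of this ATG13 region, though the record does not state the specific assay.
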