Addgene plasmid #203555: pCAG-GST-ATG13 (363-392)
Purpose: Mammalian expression of GST tagged ATG13 (363-392)
Depositing lab: James Hurley. Depositing organization: University of California, Berkeley. Publication: Structure and activation of the human autophagy-initiating ULK1C:PI3KC3-C1 supercomplex. Chen M, Nguyen TN, Ren X, Khuu G, Cook ASI, Zhao Y, Yildiz A, Lazarou M, Hurley JH. Nat Struct Mol Biol. 2025 Sep;32(9):1596-1605. doi: 10.1038/s41594-025-01557-x. Epub 2025 May 29. PubMed 40442316.
Backbone
  Vector backbone: pCAG
  Vector type: Mammalian Expression
Growth in bacteria
  Bacterial resistance: Ampicillin, 100 μg/mL
  Growth temperature: 37°C
  Growth strain: DH5alpha
  Copy number: High Copy
Gene/Insert
  Gene/Insert name: ATG13
  Species: H. sapiens (human)
  GenBank ID: NP_001333259.1
  Entrez Gene: ATG13 (a.k.a. KIAA0652, PARATARG8)
  Promoter: CMV
  Tag / fusion protein: GST (N terminal on insert)
  Cloning method: Restriction Enzyme; 5′ cloning site KpnI (unknown if destroyed); 3′ cloning site XhoI (unknown if destroyed)
Terms and licenses: Academic/Nonprofit Terms; Industry Terms: Not Available to Industry
Depositor comments: GST-TEVsite-ATG13 (363-392)-stop
How to cite: pCAG-GST-ATG13 (363-392) was a gift from James Hurley (Addgene plasmid # 203555 ; http://n2t.net/addgene:203555 ; RRID:Addgene_203555)
