>Addgene plasmid #203555 | pCAG-GST-ATG13 (363-392) | depositor partial sequence | sequence record 394698 | GST-TEVsite (ClaI/KpnI)
ATGGCATCCCCTATACTAGGTTATTGGAAAATTAAGGGCCTTGTGCAACCCACTCGACTTCTTTTGGAAT
ATCTTGAAGAAAAATATGAAGAGCATTTGTATGAGCGCGATGAAGGTGATAAATGGCGAAACAAAAAGTT
TGAATTGGGTTTGGAGTTTCCCAATCTTCCTTATTATATTGATGGTGATGTTAAATTAACACAGTCTATG
GCCATCATACGTTATATAGCTGACAAGCACAACATGTTGGGTGGTTGTCCAAAAGAGCGTGCAGAGATTT
CAATGCTTGAAGGAGCGGTTTTGGATATTAGATACGGTGTTTCGAGAATTGCATATAGTAAAGACTTTGA
AACTCTCAAAGTTGATTTTCTTAGCAAGCTACCTGAAATGCTGAAAATGTTCGAAGATCGTTTATGTCAT
AAAACATATTTAAATGGTGATCATGTAACCCATCCTGACTTCATGTTGTATGACGCTCTTGATGTTGTTT
TATACATGGACCCAATGTGCCTGGATGCGTTCCCAAAATTAGTTTGTTTTAAAAAACGTATTGAAGCTAT
CCCACAAATTGATAAGTACTTGAAATCCAGCAAGTATATAGCATGGCCTTTGCAGGGCTGGCAAGCCACG
TTTGGTGGTGGCGACCATCCTCCAAAATCGGATGATTACGATATCCCAACGACCGAAAACCTGTATTTTC
AGGGT
