>Addgene plasmid #203555 | pCAG-GST-ATG13 (363-392) | depositor partial sequence | sequence record 394699 | ATG13 (363-392) (KpnI/xhoI)
CACGATGTCCTGGAAACCATCTTCGTGAGAAAAGTCGGCGCTTTTGTGAACAAGCCCATTAATCAGGTCA
CACTCACCTCTCTGGACATCTGA
